Addgene plasmid #221382: pECFP_C1_NSD2 FL
Purpose: Expresses NSD2 in mammalian cells
Depositing lab: Albert Jeltsch. Depositing organization: Universitaet Stuttgart. Publication: Discovery of NSD2 non-histone substrates and design of a super-substrate. Weirich S, Kusevic D, Schnee P, Reiter J, Pleiss J, Jeltsch A. Commun Biol. 2024 Jun 8;7(1):707. doi: 10.1038/s42003-024-06395-z. PubMed 38851815.
Backbone
  Vector backbone: pECFP-C1
  Backbone size w/o insert (bp): 4734
  Total vector size (bp): 8829
  Vector type: Mammalian Expression
Growth in bacteria
  Bacterial resistance: Kanamycin, 50 μg/mL
  Growth temperature: 37°C
  Growth strain: DH5alpha
  Copy number: Unknown
Gene/Insert
  Gene/Insert name: Histone-lysine N-methyltransferase NSD2 (alt name: NSD2)
  Species: H. sapiens (human)
  Insert size (bp): 4095
  Mutation: L237R mutation in ECFP (Please see depositor comments)
  Entrez Gene: NSD2 (a.k.a. KMT3F, KMT3G, MMSET, RAUST, REIIBP, TRX5, WHS, WHSC1)
  Promoter: CMV
  Cloning method: Gibson Cloning
  Sequencing primers: 5′ CACATGGTCCTGCTGGAGTTCGT
Terms and licenses: Academic/Nonprofit Terms; Industry Terms: Not Available to Industry
Depositor comments: The L237R mutation in ECFP did not affect expression of the fusion protein, fluorescence and binding of a GFP antibody, and is therefore not of relevance for the experiments conducted in the publication.
How to cite: pECFP_C1_NSD2 FL was a gift from Albert Jeltsch (Addgene plasmid # 221382 ; http://n2t.net/addgene:221382 ; RRID:Addgene_221382)
