[The description below was written by a language model from this plasmid's Addgene catalogue record and pLannotate feature annotations shown in this document.]
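Description:
pECFP_C1_NSD2 FL is a mammalian expression plasmid built on the pECFP-C1 backbone that produces full-length human NSD2 (also known as MMSET or WHSC1), a histone-lysine N-methyltransferase best known for dimethylating histone H3 at lysine 36, as a fusion to enhanced cyan fluorescent protein. The 8.8 kb construct carries the roughly 4.1 kb NSD2 coding sequence, inserted by Gibson assembly, immediately downstream of the ECFP open reading frame and a short remnant of the multiple cloning site, so ECFP sits at the N-terminus of NSD2. Transcription is driven by the human cytomegalovirus immediate early enhancer and promoter and terminated by an SV40 polyadenylation signal. The ECFP portion carries an L237R substitution. According to the depositor, it did not affect expression of the fusion protein, its fluorescence or its recognition by a GFP antibody.

The plasmid is propagated in E. coli through a high-copy ColE1/pUC-type origin and selected with kanamycin. The NeoR/KanR aminoglycoside phosphotransferase gene is preceded by both a bacterial bla promoter and the SV40 enhancer/early promoter and followed by an HSV TK polyadenylation signal, so the same marker can also support G418 selection in mammalian cells. An f1 origin is also present, which allows single-stranded DNA production. The short large T antigen, ble and bGH poly(A) fragments in the annotation appear to be incidental backbone matches rather than functional elements. The record states the purpose simply as expressing NSD2 in mammalian cells. The fluorescent tag allows the protein to be visualised or detected, and the associated publication concerns NSD2 non-histone substrates.
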