Features (pLannotate 1.2.2; 16 found; start..end, strand, type, name):
     61..364     +  enhancer       CMV enhancer: human cytomegalovirus immediate early enhancer
    365..568     +  promoter       CMV promoter: human cytomegalovirus (CMV) immediate early promoter
    613..1330    +  CDS            ECFP (fragment): enhanced CFP mammalian codon-optimized
   1330..1350    +  misc_feature   MCS (fragment): multiple cloning site
   1351..5445    +  CDS            NSD2: NSD2_HUMAN - Also known as KIAA1090, MMSET, TRX5, WHSC1. Experimental evidence at protein level: Swiss-Prot protein existence level 1. [Isoform 4]: Histone methyltransferase which specifically dimethylates nucleosomal histone H3 at 'Lys-36' (H3K36me2) (PubMed:22099308). Methylation of histone H3 at 'Lys-27' is controversial (PubMed:18172012, PubMed:22099308). Mono-, di- or tri- methylates histone H3 at 'Lys-27' (H3K27me, H3K27me2 and H3K27me3) (PubMed:18172012). Does not methylate histone H3 at 'Lys-27' (PubMed:22099308). May act as a transcription regulator that binds DNA and suppresses IL5 t
   5449..5493    +  misc_feature   MCS (fragment): multiple cloning site
   5510..5594    +  CDS            large T antigen (fragment): large T antigen from SV40 (simian virus 40)
   5617..5738    +  polyA_signal   SV40 poly(A) signal: SV40 polyadenylation signal
   5772..6200    -  rep_origin     f1 ori (sequence partly withheld): f1 bacteriophage origin of replication; arrow indicates direction of (+) strand synthesis
   6227..6331    +  promoter       AmpR promoter: bla
   6333..6690    +  promoter       SV40 promoter: SV40 enhancer and early promoter
   6725..7519    +  CDS            NeoR/KanR: aminoglycoside phosphotransferase from Tn5; aph(3')-II (or nptII); confers resistance to neomycin, kanamycin, and G418 (Geneticin®)
   7540..7692    +  CDS            ble (fragment): BLE_KLEPN - Experimental evidence at protein level: Swiss-Prot protein existence level 1. Binding protein with a strong affinity to the bleomycin family of antibiotics. Binds to CL990; an antimitotic-antibiotic compound. From Klebsiella pneumoniae.
   7751..7798    +  polyA_signal   HSV TK poly(A) signal: herpes simplex virus thymidine kinase polyadenylation signal (Cole and Stacy, 1985)
   7889..7905    -  polyA_signal   bGH poly(A) signal (fragment): bovine growth hormone polyadenylation signal
   8127..8715    +  rep_origin     ori: high-copy-number ColE1/pMB1/pBR322/pUC origin of replication
>Addgene plasmid #221382 | pECFP_C1_NSD2 FL | addgene full sequence | sequence record 436975 | Addgene NGS Result
TAGTTATTAATAGTAATCAATTACGGGGTCATTAGTTCATAGCCCATATATGGAGTTCCGCGTTACATAA
CTTACGGTAAATGGCCCGCCTGGCTGACCGCCCAACGACCCCCGCCCATTGACGTCAATAATGACGTATG
TTCCCATAGTAACGCCAATAGGGACTTTCCATTGACGTCAATGGGTGGAGTATTTACGGTAAACTGCCCA
CTTGGCAGTACATCAAGTGTATCATATGCCAAGTACGCCCCCTATTGACGTCAATGACGGTAAATGGCCC
GCCTGGCATTATGCCCAGTACATGACCTTATGGGACTTTCCTACTTGGCAGTACATCTACGTATTAGTCA
TCGCTATTACCATGGTGATGCGGTTTTGGCAGTACATCAATGGGCGTGGATAGCGGTTTGACTCACGGGG
ATTTCCAAGTCTCCACCCCATTGACGTCAATGGGAGTTTGTTTTGGCACCAAAATCAACGGGACTTTCCA
AAATGTCGTAACAACTCCGCCCCATTGACGCAAATGGGCGGTAGGCGTGTACGGTGGGAGGTCTATATAA
GCAGAGCTGGTTTAGTGAACCGTCAGATCCGCTAGCGCTACCGGTCGCCACCATGGTGAGCAAGGGCGAG
GAGCTGTTCACCGGGGTGGTGCCCATCCTGGTCGAGCTGGACGGCGACGTAAACGGCCACAAGTTCAGCG
TGTCCGGCGAGGGCGAGGGCGATGCCACCTACGGCAAGCTGACCCTGAAGTTCATCTGCACCACCGGCAA
GCTGCCCGTGCCCTGGCCCACCCTCGTGACCACCCTGACCTGGGGCGTGCAGTGCTTCAGCCGCTACCCC
GACCACATGAAGCAGCACGACTTCTTCAAGTCCGCCATGCCCGAAGGCTACGTCCAGGAGCGCACCATCT
TCTTCAAGGACGACGGCAACTACAAGACCCGCGCCGAGGTGAAGTTCGAGGGCGACACCCTGGTGAACCG
CATCGAGCTGAAGGGCATCGACTTCAAGGAGGACGGCAACATCCTGGGGCACAAGCTGGAGTACAACTAC
ATCAGCCACAACGTCTATATCACCGCCGACAAGCAGAAGAACGGCATCAAGGCCAACTTCAAGATCCGCC
ACAACATCGAGGACGGCAGCGTGCAGCTCGCCGACCACTACCAGCAGAACACCCCCATCGGCGACGGCCC
CGTGCTGCTGCCCGACAACCACTACCTGAGCACCCAGTCCGCCCTGAGCAAAGACCCCAACGAGAAGCGC
GATCACATGGTCCTGCTGGAGTTCGTGACCGCCGCCGGGATCACTCTCGGCATGGACGAGCGGTACAAGT
CCGGACTCAGATCTCGAGCTATGGAATTTAGCATCAAGCAGAGTCCCCTTTCTGTTCAGAGTGTTGTAAA
GTGCATAAAGATGAAGCAGGCACCAGAAATCCTCGGCAGTGCCAACGGGAAGACTCCGAGCTGCGAGGTG
AACCGCGAGTGTTCTGTGTTCCTCAGCAAAGCCCAGCTCTCCAGTAGCCTGCAGGAGGGGGTCATGCAGA
AGTTTAACGGCCACGACGCCCTGCCCTTTATTCCAGCCGACAAGCTGAAAGATCTTACTTCCCGGGTGTT
TAATGGAGAACCCGGCGCACACGATGCCAAACTGCGTTTTGAGTCCCAGGAAATGAAAGGGATTGGGACA
CCCCCTAACACTACCCCTATCAAAAATGGCTCTCCAGAAATTAAGCTGAAAATCACCAAAACATACATGA
ATGGGAAGCCTCTCTTTGAATCTTCCATTTGTGGTGACAGTGCTGCTGATGTGTCTCAGTCAGAAGAAAA
TGGACAAAAACCAGAAAACAAGGCGAGAAGGAACAGGAAGAGGAGCATAAAATATGACTCCTTGCTGGAG
CAGGGCCTTGTCGAAGCAGCTCTTGTGTCTAAGATCTCAAGTCCTTCAGATAAAAAGATTCCAGCTAAGA
AAGAGTCTTGTCCAAACACTGGAAGAGACAAAGACCACCTGTTGAAATACAACGTTGGTGATTTGGTGTG
GTCCAAAGTGTCGGGTTACCCTTGGTGGCCTTGCATGGTTTCTGCAGATCCACTCCTTCACAGCTATACC
AAACTTAAAGGTCAGAAAAAGAGTGCACGCCAGTATCACGTACAGTTCTTTGGTGACGCCCCAGAAAGAG
CTTGGATATTTGAGAAGAGCCTCGTAGCTTTTGAAGGAGAAGGACAGTTTGAAAAATTATGCCAGGAAAG
TGCCAAGCAGGCACCCACGAAAGCTGAGAAAATTAAGCTATTGAAACCAATTTCAGGGAAATTGAGGGCC
CAGTGGGAAATGGGCATTGTTCAAGCAGAAGAAGCTGCAAGCATGTCAGTGGAGGAGCGGAAAGCCAAGT
TCACCTTTCTCTATGTGGGGGACCAGCTTCATCTCAACCCTCAAGTAGCCAAGGAGGCTGGCATTGCTGC
AGAGTCTTTGGGAGAAATGGCAGAATCCTCAGGAGTCAGTGAAGAAGCTGCTGAAAACCCCAAGTCTGTG
AGAGAAGAGTGCATTCCCATGAAGAGAAGGCGGAGGGCCAAACTGTGTAGCTCTGCAGAGACCCTGGAGA
GTCACCCCGACATAGGGAAGAGTACTCCTCAAAAGACGGCAGAGGCTGACCCCAGAAGAGGAGTAGGGTC
TCCTCCTGGGAGGAAGAAGACCACAGTCTCCATGCCACGAAGCAGGAAGGGAGATGCAGCATCCCAGTTT
TTGGTCTTCTGTCAAAAACACAGGGATGAGGTGGTAGCTGAGCACCCAGATGCTTCAGGTGAGGAGATTG
AAGAGCTGCTCAGGTCACAGTGGAGTCTGCTGAGTGAGAAGCAGAGAGCACGCTACAACACCAAGTTTGC
CCTGGTGGCCCCTGTCCAGGCTGAAGAAGACTCTGGTAATGTAAATGGGAAAAAAAGAAACCACACAAAG
AGGATACAGGACCCTACAGAAGATGCTGAAGCTGAGGACACACCCAGGAAAAGACTCAGGACGGACAAGC
ACAGTCTTCGGAAGAGAGACACAATCACTGACAAAACGGCCAGAACAAGCTCTTACAAGGCCATGGAGGC
AGCCTCCTCGCTCAAGAGCCAGGCAGCAACGAAAAATCTGTCTGATGCATGTAAACCACTGAAGAAGCGA
AATCGGGCTTCCACGGCAGCATCTTCAGCTCTTGGGTTTAGCAAAAGTTCATCTCCTTCTGCATCCTTAA
CTGAGAATGAGGTCTCGGACAGCCCGGGAGACGAGCCCTCGGAGTCCCCATACGAAAGTGCAGACGAAAC
ACAAACTGAAGTATCTGTCTCATCCAAAAAGTCTGAGCGAGGAGTGACTGCCAAAAAGGAGTATGTGTGC
CAGCTGTGTGAGAAGCCGGGCAGCCTCCTGCTCTGTGAAGGACCCTGCTGCGGAGCTTTCCACCTCGCCT
GCCTTGGGCTTTCCCGGAGGCCAGAAGGGAGGTTCACCTGCAGCGAGTGTGCCTCAGGGATTCACTCATG
TTTCGTGTGTAAAGAGAGCAAGACAGATGTTAAGCGCTGTGTGGTAACTCAGTGTGGAAAATTTTACCAT
GAGGCTTGTGTGAAAAAATACCCTCTGACTGTATTTGAGAGCCGAGGTTTCCGCTGCCCCCTCCACAGCT
GTGTGAGCTGCCATGCTTCCAACCCTTCAAACCCAAGGCCGTCAAAAGGTAAAATGATGCGGTGTGTCCG
CTGCCCCGTTGCCTATCACAGCGGGGATGCTTGTCTGGCAGCAGGATGCTCAGTGATCGCCTCCAACAGC
ATCATCTGCACTGCCCACTTCACTGCTCGGAAGGGGAAGCGACACCACGCCCACGTCAACGTGAGCTGGT
GCTTCGTGTGCTCCAAAGGGGGGAGCCTTCTGTGCTGTGAGTCCTGCCCAGCGGCCTTCCACCCTGACTG
CCTGAACATCGAGATGCCTGACGGCAGCTGGTTCTGCAATGACTGCAGGGCTGGGAAGAAGCTGCACTTC
CAGGATATCATTTGGGTGAAACTTGGGAACTACAGATGGTGGCCGGCAGAAGTTTGCCATCCCAAAAATG
TTCCCCCAAATATTCAGAAAATGAAGCACGAGATTGGAGAATTCCCTGTGTTTTTCTTTGGGTCTAAAGA
TTATTACTGGACGCATCAGGCGCGAGTGTTCCCGTACATGGAGGGGGACCGGGGCAGCCGCTACCAGGGG
GTCAGAGGGATCGGAAGAGTCTTCAAAAACGCACTGCAAGAAGCTGAAGCTCGTTTTCGTGAAATTAAGC
TTCAGAGGGAAGCCCGAGAAACACAGGAGAGCGAGCGCAAGCCCCCACCATACAAGCACATCAAGGTGAA
TAAGCCTTACGGGAAAGTCCAGATCTACACAGCGGATATTTCAGAAATCCCTAAGTGCAACTGCAAGCCC
ACAGATGAGAATCCTTGTGGCTTTGATTCGGAGTGTCTGAACAGGATGCTGATGTTTGAGTGCCACCCGC
AGGTGTGTCCCGCGGGCGAGTTCTGCCAGAACCAGTGCTTCACCAAGCGCCAGTACCCAGAGACCAAGAT
CATCAAGACAGATGGCAAAGGGTGGGGCCTGGTCGCCAAGAGGGACATCAGAAAGGGAGAATTTGTTAAC
GAGTACGTTGGGGAGCTGATCGACGAGGAGGAGTGCATGGCGAGAATCAAGCACGCACACGAGAACGACA
TCACCCACTTCTACATGCTCACTATAGACAAGGACCGTATAATAGACGCTGGCCCCAAAGGAAACTACTC
TCGATTTATGAATCACAGCTGCCAGCCCAACTGTGAGACCCTCAAGTGGACAGTGAATGGGGACACTCGT
GTGGGCCTGTTTGCCGTCTGTGACATTCCTGCAGGGACGGAGCTGACTTTTAACTACAACCTCGATTGTC
TGGGCAATGAAAAAACGGTCTGCCGGTGTGGAGCCTCCAATTGCAGTGGATTCCTCGGGGATAGACCAAA
GACCTCGACGACCCTTTCATCAGAGGAAAAGGGCAAAAAGACCAAGAAGAAAACGAGGCGGCGCAGAGCA
AAAGGGGAAGGGAAGAGGCAGTCAGAGGACGAGTGCTTCCGCTGCGGTGATGGCGGGCAGCTGGTGCTGT
GTGACCGCAAGTTCTGCACCAAGGCCTACCACCTGTCCTGCCTGGGCCTTGGCAAGCGGCCCTTCGGGAA
GTGGGAATGTCCTTGGCATCATTGTGACGTGTGTGGCAAACCTTCGACTTCATTTTGCCACCTCTGCCCC
AATTCGTTCTGTAAGGAGCACCAGGACGGGACAGCCTTCAGCTGCACCCCGGACGGGCGGTCCTACTGCT
GTGAGCATGACTTAGGGGCGGCATCGGTCAGAAGCACCAAGACTGAGAAGCCCCCCCCAGAGCCAGGGAA
GCCGAAGGGGAAGAGGCGGCGGCGGAGGGGCTGGCGGAGAGTCACAGAGGGCAAATAACAAGCTTCGAAT
TCTGCAGTCGACGATACCGCGGGCCCGGGATCCACCGGATCTAGATAACTGATCATAATCAGCCATACCA
CATTTGTAGAGGTTTTACTTGCTTTAAAAAACCTCCCACACCTCCCCCTGAACCTGAAACATAAAATGAA
TGCAATTGTTGTTGTTAACTTGTTTATTGCAGCTTATAATGGTTACAAATAAAGCAATAGCATCACAAAT
TTCACAAATAAAGCATTTTTTTCACTGCATTCTAGTTGTGGTTTGTCCAAACTCATCAATGTATCTTAAG
GCGTAAATTGTAAGCGTTAATATTTTGTTAAAATTCGCGTTAAATTTTTGTTAAATCAGCTCATTTTTTA
ACCAATAGGCCGAAATCGGCAAAATCCCTTATAAATCAAAAGAATAGACCGAGATAGGGT
[37 nt withheld, positions 5871-5907]
AAAGAACGTGGACTCCAACGTCAAAGG
[49 nt withheld, positions 5935-5983]
T
[91 nt withheld, positions 5985-6075]
G
[124 nt withheld, positions 6077-6200]
CAGGTGGCACTTTTCGGGGAAATGTGCGCGGAACCCCTATTTGTTTATTTTTCTAAATACATTCAAATAT
GTATCCGCTCATGAGACAATAACCCTGATAAATGCTTCAATAATATTGAAAAAGGAAGAGTCCTGAGGCG
GAAAGAACCAGCTGTGGAATGTGTGTCAGTTAGGGTGTGGAAAGTCCCCAGGCTCCCCAGCAGGCAGAAG
TATGCAAAGCATGCATCTCAATTAGTCAGCAACCAGGTGTGGAAAGTCCCCAGGCTCCCCAGCAGGCAGA
AGTATGCAAAGCATGCATCTCAATTAGTCAGCAACCATAGTCCCGCCCCTAACTCCGCCCATCCCGCCCC
TAACTCCGCCCAGTTCCGCCCATTCTCCGCCCCATGGCTGACTAATTTTTTTTATTTATGCAGAGGCCGA
GGCCGCCTCGGCCTCTGAGCTATTCCAGAAGTAGTGAGGAGGCTTTTTTGGAGGCCTAGGCTTTTGCAAA
GATCGATCAAGAGACAGGATGAGGATCGTTTCGCATGATTGAACAAGATGGATTGCACGCAGGTTCTCCG
GCCGCTTGGGTGGAGAGGCTATTCGGCTATGACTGGGCACAACAGACAATCGGCTGCTCTGATGCCGCCG
TGTTCCGGCTGTCAGCGCAGGGGCGCCCGGTTCTTTTTGTCAAGACCGACCTGTCCGGTGCCCTGAATGA
ACTGCAAGACGAGGCAGCGCGGCTATCGTGGCTGGCCACGACGGGCGTTCCTTGCGCAGCTGTGCTCGAC
GTTGTCACTGAAGCGGGAAGGGACTGGCTGCTATTGGGCGAAGTGCCGGGGCAGGATCTCCTGTCATCTC
ACCTTGCTCCTGCCGAGAAAGTATCCATCATGGCTGATGCAATGCGGCGGCTGCATACGCTTGATCCGGC
TACCTGCCCATTCGACCACCAAGCGAAACATCGCATCGAGCGAGCACGTACTCGGATGGAAGCCGGTCTT
GTCGATCAGGATGATCTGGACGAAGAGCATCAGGGGCTCGCGCCAGCCGAACTGTTCGCCAGGCTCAAGG
CGAGCATGCCCGACGGCGAGGATCTCGTCGTGACCCATGGCGATGCCTGCTTGCCGAATATCATGGTGGA
AAATGGCCGCTTTTCTGGATTCATCGACTGTGGCCGGCTGGGTGTGGCGGACCGCTATCAGGACATAGCG
TTGGCTACCCGTGATATTGCTGAAGAGCTTGGCGGCGAATGGGCTGACCGCTTCCTCGTGCTTTACGGTA
TCGCCGCTCCCGATTCGCAGCGCATCGCCTTCTATCGCCTTCTTGACGAGTTCTTCTGAGCGGGACTCTG
GGGTTCGAAATGACCGACCAAGCGACGCCCAACCTGCCATCACGAGATTTCGATTCCACCGCCGCCTTCT
ATGAAAGGTTGGGCTTCGGAATCGTTTTCCGGGACGCCGGCTGGATGATCCTCCAGCGCGGGGATCTCAT
GCTGGAGTTCTTCGCCCACCCTAGGGGGAGGCTAACTGAAACACGGAAGGAGACAATACCGGAAGGAACC
CGCGCTATGACGGCAATAAAAAGACAGAATAAAACGCACGGTGTTGGGTCGTTTGTTCATAAACGCGGGG
TTCGGTCCCAGGGCTGGCACTCTGTCGATACCCCACCGAGACCCCATTGGGGCCAATACGCCCGCGTTTC
TTCCTTTTCCCCACCCCACCCCCCAAGTTCGGGTGAAGGCCCAGGGCTCGCAGCCAACGTCGGGGCGGCA
GGCCCTGCCATAGCCTCAGGTTACTCATATATACTTTAGATTGATTTAAAACTTCATTTTTAATTTAAAA
GGATCTAGGTGAAGATCCTTTTTGATAATCTCATGACCAAAATCCCTTAACGTGAGTTTTCGTTCCACTG
AGCGTCAGACCCCGTAGAAAAGATCAAAGGATCTTCTTGAGATCCTTTTTTTCTGCGCGTAATCTGCTGC
TTGCAAACAAAAAAACCACCGCTACCAGCGGTGGTTTGTTTGCCGGATCAAGAGCTACCAACTCTTTTTC
CGAAGGTAACTGGCTTCAGCAGAGCGCAGATACCAAATACTGTTCTTCTAGTGTAGCCGTAGTTAGGCCA
CCACTTCAAGAACTCTGTATCACCGCCTACATACCTCGCTCTGCTAATCCTGTTACCAGTGGCTGCTGCC
AGTGGCGATAAGTCGTGTCTTACCGGGTTGGACTCAAGACGATAGTTACCGGATAAGGCGCAGCGGTCGG
GCTGAACGGGGGGTTCGTGCACACAGCCCAGCTTGGAGCGAACGACCTACACCGAACTGAGATACCTACA
GCGTGAGCTATGAGAAAGCGCCACGCTTCCCGAAGGGAGAAAGGCGGACAGGTATCCGGTAAGCGGCAGG
GTCGGAACAGGAGAGCGCACGAGGGAGCTTCCAGGGGGAAACGCCTGGTATCTTTATAGTCCTGTCGGGT
TTCGCCACCTCTGACTTGAGCGTCGATTTTTGTGATGCTCGTCAGGGGGGCGGAGCCTATGGAAAAACGC
CAGCAACGCGGCCTTTTTACGGTTCCTGGCCTTTTGCTGGCCTTTTGCTCACATGTTCTTTCCTGCGTTA
TCCCCTGATTCTGTGGATAACCGTATTACCGCCATGCAT
